>Addgene plasmid #225225 | hTRAK1(S200A, S201A, S719A, S919A) | addgene full sequence | sequence record 455129 | Addgene NGS Result
ATGCATTAGTTATTAATAGTAATCAATTACGGGGTCATTAGTTCATAGCCCATATATGGAGTTCCGCGTT
ACATAACTTACGGTAAATGGCCCGCCTGGCTGACCGCCCAACGACCCCCGCCCATTGACGTCAATAATGA
CGTATGTTCCCATAGTAACGCCAATAGGGACTTTCCATTGACGTCAATGGGTGGAGTATTTACGGTAAAC
TGCCCACTTGGCAGTACATCAAGTGTATCATATGCCAAGTACGCCCCCTATTGACGTCAATGACGGTAAA
TGGCCCGCCTGGCATTATGCCCAGTACATGACCTTATGGGACTTTCCTACTTGGCAGTACATCTACGTAT
TAGTCATCGCTATTACCATGGTGATGCGGTTTTGGCAGTACATCAATGGGCGTGGATAGCGGTTTGACTC
ACGGGGATTTCCAAGTCTCCACCCCATTGACGTCAATGGGAGTTTGTTTTGGCACCAAAATCAACGGGAC
TTTCCAAAATGTCGTAACAACTCCGCCCCATTGACGCAAATGGGCGGTAGGCGTGTACGGTGGGAGGTCT
ATATAAGCAGAGCTGGTTTAGTGAACCGTCAGATCCGCTAGCGATTACGCCAAGCTCGAAATTAACCCTC
ACTAAAGGGAACAAAAGCTGGAGCTCCACCGCGGTGGCGGCCGCCATGGAGCAGAAACTCATCTCTGAAG
AGGATCTGGCCCGGGCGGATCCAATGGCATTGGTTTTTCAATTCGGGCAGCCCGTCAGGGCTCAGCCTCT
GCCAGGACTCTGCCACGGCAAGCTCATTCGGACAAACGCCTGTGATGTGTGCAACAGCACCGATCTTCCG
GAAGTCGAGATCATTAGCCTGCTGGAGGAGCAGCTGCCCCATTATAAGTTAAGAGCCGACACCATCTACG
GTTATGACCACGACGACTGGCTCCATACACCTCTCATTTCTCCAGATGCCAACATTGACCTCACAACCGA
GCAAATTGAAGAGACGTTAAAATACTTCCTTTTATGTGCTGAAAGAGTTGGCCAGATGACTAAGACATAT
AATGACATAGATGCTGTCACTCGGCTTCTTGAGGAGAAAGAGCGGGATTTAGAATTGGCCGCTCGCATCG
GCCAGTCGTTGTTGAAGAAGAACAAGACCCTAACCGAGAGGAACGAGCTGCTGGAGGAGCAGGTGGAACA
CATCAGGGAGGAGGTGTCTCAGCTCCGGCATGAGCTGTCCATGAAGGATGAGCTGCTTCAGTTCTACACC
AGCGCTGCGGAGGAGAGTGAGCCCGAGTCCGTTTGCTCAACCCCGTTGAAGAGGAATGAGGCGGCCTCCT
CAGTCCAGAATTACTTTCATTTGGATTCTCTTCAAAAGAAGCTGAAAGACCTTGAAGAGGAGAATGTTGT
ACTTCGATCCGAGGCCAGCCAGCTGAAGACAGAGACCATCACCTATGAGGAGAAGGAGCAGCAGCTGGTC
AATGACTGCGTGAAGGAGCTGAGGGATGCCAATGTCCAGATTGCTAGTATCTCAGAGGAACTGGCCAAGA
AGACGGAAGATGCTGCCCGCCAGCAAGAGGAGATCACACACCTGCTATCGCAAATAGTTGATTTGCAGAA
AAAGGCAAAAGCTTGCGCAGTGGAAAATGAAGAACTTGTCCAGCATCTGGGGGCTGCTAAGGATGCCCAG
CGGCAGCTCACAGCCGAGCTGCGTGAGCTGGAGGACAAGTACGCAGAGTGCATGGAGATGCTGCATGAGG
CGCAGGAGGAGCTGAAGAACCTCCGGAACAAAACCATGCCCAATACCACGTCTCGGCGCTACCACTCGCT
GGGCCTGTTTCCCATGGATTCCTTGGCAGCAGAGATTGAGGGAACGATGCGCAAGGAGCTGCAGTTGGAA
GAGGCCGAGTCTCCAGACATCACTCACCAGAAGCGTGTCTTTGAGACAGTAAGAAACATCAACCAGGTTG
TCAAGCAGAGATCTCTGACCCCTTCTCCCATGAACATCCCCGGCTCCAACCAGTCCTCGGCCATGAACTC
CCTCCTGTCCAGCTGCGTCAGCACCCCCCGGTCCAGCTTCTACGGCAGCGACATAGGCAACGTCGTCCTC
GACAACAAGACCAACAGCATCATTCTGGAAACAGAGGCAGCCGACCTGGGAAACGATGAGCGGAGTAAGA
AGCCGGGGACGCCGGGCACCCCAGGCTCCCACGACCTGGAGACGGCGCTGAGGCGGCTGTCCCTGCGCCG
GGAGAACTACCTCTCGGAGAGGAGGTTCTTTGAGGAGGAGCAAGAGAGGAAGCTCCAGGAGCTGGCGGAG
AAGGGCGAGCTGCGCAGCGGCTCCCTCACACCCACTGAGAGCATCATGTCCCTGGGCACGCACTCCCGCT
TCTCCGAGTTCACCGGCTTCTCTGGCATGTCCTTCAGCAGCCGCTCCTACCTGCCTGAGAAGCTCCAGAT
CGTGAAGCCGCTGGAAGGTTCTGCCACACTTCACCACTGGCAGCAGTTGGCCCAACCTCACCTTGGGGGC
ATCCTGGACCCCCGGCCTGGTGTGGTCACCAAGGGCTTCCGGACGCTGGATGTTGACCTGGACGAAGTGT
ACTGCCTTAACGACTTTGAAGAAGATGACACAGGTGACCACATTTCTCTCCCACGCCTAGCTACCTCCAC
TCCAGTTCAGCACCCAGAGACCTCAGCGCACCATCCTGGGAAGTGCATGTCTCAGACCAACTCCACCTTC
ACCTTCACCACCTGTCGCATCCTGCATCCTTCAGATGAGCTCACTCGGGTCACACCAAGCCTTAACTCAG
CCCCAACTCCAGCTTGTGGCAGCACCAGCCACTTGAAATCCACGCCGGTGGCCACACCATGCACTCCACG
GAGACTGGCCCTGGCTGAGTCCTTCACTAACACCCGTGAGTCCACGACCACCATGAGCACATCCCTGGGG
CTCGTGTGGCTGTTGAAGGAGCGGGGCATTTCTGCTGCCGTGTACGACCCCCAGAGCTGGGACAGGGCCG
GCCGGGGCTCCCTCCTGCACTCCTACACGCCCAAGATGGCTGTGATCCCCTCTACTCCGCCGAACTCGCC
TATGCAGACACCCACATCCTCCCCACCCTCCTTTGAGTTCAAGTGCACGAGCCCTCCCTACGACAATTTC
CTGGCTTCCAAGCCAGCCAGCTCCATCCTGAGGGAAGTGAGAGAAAAGAACGTCCGCAGCAGCGAGAGCC
AGACCGACGTGTCCGTCTCCAACCTCAACCTCGTGGACAAAGTCAGGAGGTTTGGGGTGGCCAAAGTGGT
GAACTCAGGGCGAGCCCATGTCCCCACCTTGACTGAGGAGCAGGGACCCCTCCTCTGTGGGCCCCCGGGG
CCAGCACCAGCCCTTGTTCCCAGAGGCCTGGTACCTGAGGGCCTGCCCCTCAGATGCCCCACTGTCACCA
GTGCCATCGGTGGGCTGCAGCTCAATAGTGGCATCCGGCGGAATCGCGCCTTCCCCACCATGGTGGGATC
TAGCATGCAGATGAAAGCTCCTGTGACTCTCACCTCGGGCATCTTGATGGGTGCTAAGCTCTCCAAACAA
ACTAGCTTACGGTAAGTCTCGAGGGGGGGCCCGGTACCTTAATTAATTAAGGTACCAGGTAAGTGTACCC
AATTCGCCCTATAGTGAGTCGTATTACAATTCACTCGATCGCCCTTCCCAACAGTTGCGCAGCCTGAATG
GCGAATGGAGATCCAATTTTTAAGTGTATAATGTGTTAAACTACTGATTCTAATTGTTTGTGTATTTTAG
ATTCACAGTCCCAAGGCTCATTTCAGGCCCCTCAGTCCTCACAGTCTGTTCATGATCATAATCAGCCATA
CCACATTTGTAGAGGTTTTACTTGCTTTAAAAAACCTCCCACACCTCCCCCTGAACCTGAAACATAAAAT
GAATGCAATTGTTGTTGTTAACTTGTTTATTGCAGCTTATAATGGTTACAAATAAAGCAATAGCATCACA
AATTTCACAAATAAAGCATTTTTTTCACTGCATTCTAGTTGTGGTTTGTCCAAACTCATCAATGTATCTT
AACGCGTAAATTGTAAGCGTTAATATTTTGTTAAAATTCGCGTTAAATTTTTGTTAAATCAGCTCATTTT
TTAACCAATAGGCCGAAATCGGCAAAATCCCTTATAAATCAAAAGAATAGACCGAGATAGGGT
[37 nt withheld, positions 4194-4230]
AAAGAACGTGGACTCCAACGTCAAAGG
[49 nt withheld, positions 4258-4306]
T
[91 nt withheld, positions 4308-4398]
G
[124 nt withheld, positions 4400-4523]
CAGGTGGCACTTTTCGGGGAAATGTGCGCGGAACCCCTATTTGTTTATTTTTCTAAATACATTCAAATAT
GTATCCGCTCATGAGACAATAACCCTGATAAATGCTTCAATAATATTGAAAAAGGAAGAATCCTGAGGCG
GAAAGAACCAGCTGTGGAATGTGTGTCAGTTAGGGTGTGGAAAGTCCCCAGGCTCCCCAGCAGGCAGAAG
TATGCAAAGCATGCATCTCAATTAGTCAGCAACCAGGTGTGGAAAGTCCCCAGGCTCCCCAGCAGGCAGA
AGTATGCAAAGCATGCATCTCAATTAGTCAGCAACCATAGTCCCGCCCCTAACTCCGCCCATCCCGCCCC
TAACTCCGCCCAGTTCCGCCCATTCTCCGCCCCATGGCTGACTAATTTTTTTTATTTATGCAGAGGCCGA
GGCCGCCTCGGCCTCTGAGCTATTCCAGAAGTAGTGAGGAGGCTTTTTTGGAGGCCTAGGCTTTTGCAAA
GATCGATCAAGAGACAGGATGAGGATCGTTTCGCATGATTGAACAAGATGGATTGCACGCAGGTTCTCCG
GCCGCTTGGGTGGAGAGGCTATTCGGCTATGACTGGGCACAACAGACAATCGGCTGCTCTGATGCCGCCG
TGTTCCGGCTGTCAGCGCAGGGGCGCCCGGTTCTTTTTGTCAAGACCGACCTGTCCGGTGCCCTGAATGA
ACTGCAAGACGAGGCAGCGCGGCTATCGTGGCTGGCCACGACGGGCGTTCCTTGCGCAGCTGTGCTCGAC
GTTGTCACTGAAGCGGGAAGGGACTGGCTGCTATTGGGCGAAGTGCCGGGGCAGGATCTCCTGTCATCTC
ACCTTGCTCCTGCCGAGAAAGTATCCATCATGGCTGATGCAATGCGGCGGCTGCATACGCTTGATCCGGC
TACCTGCCCATTCGACCACCAAGCGAAACATCGCATCGAGCGAGCACGTACTCGGATGGAAGCCGGTCTT
GTCGATCAGGATGATCTGGACGAAGAACATCAGGGGCTCGCGCCAGCCGAACTGTTCGCCAGGCTCAAGG
CGAGCATGCCCGACGGCGAGGATCTCGTCGTGACCCATGGCGATGCCTGCTTGCCGAATATCATGGTGGA
AAATGGCCGCTTTTCTGGATTCATCGACTGTGGCCGGCTGGGTGTGGCGGACCGCTATCAGGACATAGCG
TTGGCTACCCGTGATATTGCTGAAGAACTTGGCGGCGAATGGGCTGACCGCTTCCTCGTGCTTTACGGTA
TCGCCGCTCCCGATTCGCAGCGCATCGCCTTCTATCGCCTTCTTGACGAGTTCTTCTGAGCGGGACTCTG
GGGTTCGAAATGACCGACCAAGCGACGCCCAACCTGCCATCACGAGATTTCGATTCCACCGCCGCCTTCT
ATGAAAGGTTGGGCTTCGGAATCGTTTTCCGGGACGCCGGCTGGATGATCCTCCAGCGCGGGGATCTCAT
GCTGGAGTTCTTCGCCCACCCTAGGGGGAGGCTAACTGAAACACGGAAGGAGACAATACCGGAAGGAACC
CGCGCTATGACGGCAATAAAAAGACAGAATAAAACGCACGGTGTTGGGTCGTTTGTTCATAAACGCGGGG
TTCGGTCCCAGGGCTGGCACTCTGTCGATACCCCACCGAGACCCCATTGGGGCCAATACGCCCGCGTTTC
TTCCTTTTCCCCACCCCACCCCCCAAGTTCGGGTGAAGGCCCAGGGCTCGCAGCCAACGTCGGGGCGGCA
GGCCCTGCCATAGCCTCAGGTTACTCATATATACTTTAGATTGATTTAAAACTTCATTTTTAATTTAAAA
GGATCTAGGTGAAGATCCTTTTTGATAATCTCATGACCAAAATCCCTTAACGTGAGTTTTCGTTCCACTG
AGCGTCAGACCCCGTAGAAAAGATCAAAGGATCTTCTTGAGATCCTTTTTTTCTGCGCGTAATCTGCTGC
TTGCAAACAAAAAAACCACCGCTACCAGCGGTGGTTTGTTTGCCGGATCAAGAGCTACCAACTCTTTTTC
CGAAGGTAACTGGCTTCAGCAGAGCGCAGATACCAAATACTGTTCTTCTAGTGTAGCCGTAGTTAGGCCA
CCACTTCAAGAACTCTGTAGCACCGCCTACATACCTCGCTCTGCTAATCCTGTTACCAGTGGCTGCTGCC
AGTGGCGATAAGTCGTGTCTTACCGGGTTGGACTCAAGACGATAGTTACCGGATAAGGCGCAGCGGTCGG
GCTGAACGGGGGGTTCGTGCACACAGCCCAGCTTGGAGCGAACGACCTACACCGAACTGAGATACCTACA
GCGTGAGCTATGAGAAAGCGCCACGCTTCCCGAAGGGAGAAAGGCGGACAGGTATCCGGTAAGCGGCAGG
GTCGGAACAGGAGAGCGCACGAGGGAGCTTCCAGGGGGAAACGCCTGGTATCTTTATAGTCCTGTCGGGT
TTCGCCACCTCTGACTTGAGCGTCGATTTTTGTGATGCTCGTCAGGGGGGCGGAGCCTATGGAAAAACGC
CAGCAACGCGGCCTTTTTACGGTTCCTGGCCTTTTGCTGGCCTTTTGCTCACATGTTCTTTCCTGCGTTA
TCCCCTGATTCTGTGGATAACCGTATTACCGCC
Features (pLannotate 1.2.2; 20 found; start..end, strand, type, name):
     67..370     +  enhancer       CMV enhancer: human cytomegalovirus immediate early enhancer
    371..574     +  promoter       CMV promoter: human cytomegalovirus (CMV) immediate early promoter
    620..638     +  promoter       T3 promoter: promoter for bacteriophage T3 RNA polymerase
    651..674     +  misc_feature   MCS (fragment): pBluescript multiple cloning site
    679..709     +  CDS            3xMyc (fragment): 3 tandem Myc epitope tags
    724..3582    +  CDS            TRAK1: TRAK1_HUMAN - Also known as KIAA1042, OIP106. Experimental evidence at protein level: Swiss-Prot protein existence level 1. Involved in the regulation of endosome-to-lysosome trafficking, including endocytic trafficking of EGF-EGFR complexes and GABA-A receptors (PubMed:18675823). Involved in mitochondrial motility. When O-glycosylated, abolishes mitochondrial motility. Crucial for recruiting OGT to the mitochondrial surface of neuronal processes (PubMed:24995978). TRAK1 and RHOT form an essential protein complex that links KIF5 to mitochondria for light chain-independent, anterograde transpor
   3588..3608    +  misc_feature   MCS (fragment): pBluescript multiple cloning site
   3648..3666    -  promoter       T7 promoter: promoter for bacteriophage T7 RNA polymerase
   3676..3715    +  CDS            lacZα (fragment): LacZα fragment of β-galactosidase; lacZ fragment
   3725..3780    +  intron         small t intron (fragment): SV40 (simian virus 40) small t antigen intron
   3780..3917    +  CDS            large T antigen (fragment): large T antigen from SV40 (simian virus 40)
   3940..4061    +  polyA_signal   SV40 poly(A) signal: SV40 polyadenylation signal
   4095..4523    -  rep_origin     f1 ori (sequence partly withheld): f1 bacteriophage origin of replication; arrow indicates direction of (+) strand synthesis
   4550..4652    +  promoter       AmpR promoter: bla
   4656..5013    +  promoter       SV40 promoter: SV40 enhancer and early promoter
   5048..5842    +  CDS            NeoR/KanR: aminoglycoside phosphotransferase from Tn5; aph(3')-II (or nptII); confers resistance to neomycin, kanamycin, and G418 (Geneticin®)
   5863..6015    +  CDS            ble (fragment): BLE_KLEPN - Experimental evidence at protein level: Swiss-Prot protein existence level 1. Binding protein with a strong affinity to the bleomycin family of antibiotics. Binds to CL990; an antimitotic-antibiotic compound. From Klebsiella pneumoniae.
   6074..6121    +  polyA_signal   HSV TK poly(A) signal: herpes simplex virus thymidine kinase polyadenylation signal (Cole and Stacy, 1985)
   6212..6228    -  polyA_signal   bGH poly(A) signal (fragment): bovine growth hormone polyadenylation signal
   6450..7038    +  rep_origin     ori: high-copy-number ColE1/pMB1/pBR322/pUC origin of replication
