[The description below was written by a language model from this plasmid's Addgene catalogue record and pLannotate feature annotations shown in this document.]
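Description:
hTRAK1(S200A, S201A, S719A, S919A) is a mammalian expression plasmid built on the Agilent pCMV-Tag3A-myc backbone. It carries human TRAK1, a mitochondrial motor-adaptor protein that links kinesin to mitochondria through the RHOT/Miro proteins. The coding sequence has four serine-to-alanine substitutions, at positions 200, 201, 719 and 919. The record says it was made by site-directed mutagenesis of a related TRAK1 plasmid from the same collection. Transcription is driven by the human cytomegalovirus immediate-early enhancer and promoter. The open reading frame is preceded by an N-terminal Myc epitope; the annotation tool matched this to a fragment of a 3xMyc element, consistent with a single tag. An SV40 polyadenylation signal follows the insert. T3 and T7 phage promoters flank the cloning site, and short fragments of multiple cloning site, lacZα and SV40 small t/large T sequence are backbone remnants.

In bacteria the plasmid replicates from a high-copy ColE1/pUC-type origin, and an f1 origin is also present. Selection relies on one NeoR/KanR (Tn5 aminoglycoside phosphotransferase) gene with two upstream promoters. The bacterial bla promoter gives kanamycin resistance in E. coli. The SV40 early promoter, paired with an HSV TK polyadenylation signal, allows G418 selection in mammalian cells. The catalogue lists a total size of 7198 bp, while the sequenced record is 7,146 nt, a small discrepancy that the record does not explain.

The associated publication concerns AMPK phosphorylation of TRAK1 arresting mitochondria under energy stress. The alanine substitutions therefore presumably act as a phosphorylation-deficient mutant for comparison with wild-type TRAK1 in mitochondrial motility studies, although the record does not say this about the individual sites. The Myc tag allows detection or immunoprecipitation.
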