Addgene plasmid #225225: hTRAK1(S200A, S201A, S719A, S919A)
Purpose: Expresses MYC-tagged hTRAK1 (S200A, S201A, S719A, S919A)
Depositing lab: Thomas Schwarz. Depositing organization: Boston Children's Hospital. Publication: Energy stress activates AMPK to arrest mitochondria via phosphorylation of TRAK1. Falk JE, Henke T, Gowrisankaran S, Wanderoy S, Basu H, Greally S, Steen J, Schwarz TL. J Cell Biol. 2026 Apr 6;225(4):e202501023. doi: 10.1083/jcb.202501023. Epub 2026 Jan 30. PubMed 41615403.
Backbone
  Vector backbone: pCMV-Tag3A-myc vector
  Backbone manufacturer: Agilent
  Backbone size w/o insert (bp): 4333
  Total vector size (bp): 7198
  Vector type: Mammalian Expression
Growth in bacteria
  Bacterial resistance: Kanamycin, 50 μg/mL
  Growth temperature: 37°C
  Growth strain: DH5alpha
  Copy number: High Copy
Gene/Insert
  Gene/Insert name: trak1
  Species: H. sapiens (human)
  Insert size (bp): 2910
  Mutation: S200A, S201A, S719A, S919A mutations
  Entrez Gene: TRAK1 (a.k.a. DEE68, EIEE68, MILT1, OIP106)
  Promoter: CMV
  Tag / fusion protein: MYC (N terminal on insert)
  Cloning method: Other
  Sequencing primers: 5′ CGCAAATGGGCGGTAGGCGTG
Resource information
  A portion of this plasmid was derived from a plasmid made by: This plasmid was made by performing site directed mutagenesis of Addgene plasmid 225204
Terms and licenses: Academic/Nonprofit Terms; Industry Terms: Not Available to Industry
How to cite: hTRAK1(S200A, S201A, S719A, S919A) was a gift from Thomas Schwarz (Addgene plasmid # 225225 ; http://n2t.net/addgene:225225 ; RRID:Addgene_225225)
